Addgene plasmid #104761: pUG-336
Purpose: Level 2 construct
Depositing lab: Marco Trujillo. Depositing organization: Leibniz Institute of Plant Biochemistry (IPB). Publication: UbiGate: a synthetic biology toolbox to analyse ubiquitination. Kowarschik K, Hoehenwarter W, Marillonnet S, Trujillo M. New Phytol. 2018 Mar;217(4):1749-1763. doi: 10.1111/nph.14900. Epub 2017 Nov 30. PubMed 29194629.
Backbone
  Vector backbone: pET-28GG
  Backbone size w/o insert (bp): 5190
  Vector type: Bacterial Expression
Growth in bacteria
  Bacterial resistance: Kanamycin, 50 μg/mL
  Growth temperature: 37°C
  Growth strain: DH5alpha
  Copy number: Low Copy
Gene/Insert
  Gene/Insert name: HIS-Ubq_UBA1_HA-UBC36_MMZ2_EL4 (alt name: AT4G05320,AT2G30110,AT1G16890,AT1G70660)
  Species: A. thaliana (mustard weed)
  Insert size (bp): 4866
  Promoter: T7
  Tag / fusion protein: HIS-Ubq, HA-E2 (N terminal on insert)
  Cloning method: Restriction Enzyme; 5′ cloning site BpiI (destroyed during cloning); 3′ cloning site BpiI (destroyed during cloning)
  Sequencing primers: 5′ T7; 3′ T7 Terminal
Terms and licenses: Academic/Nonprofit Terms; Industry Terms: Not Available to Industry
How to cite: pUG-336 was a gift from Marco Trujillo (Addgene plasmid # 104761 ; http://n2t.net/addgene:104761 ; RRID:Addgene_104761)
