[The description below was written by a language model from this plasmid's Addgene catalogue record and pLannotate feature annotations shown in this document.]
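Description:
pUG-336 is a Level 2 assembly from the UbiGate toolbox, a Golden Gate-style modular cloning system for reconstituting ubiquitination cascades in bacteria. It is built in pET-28GG, a pET-28-derived bacterial expression backbone. The insert was placed between BpiI sites that were destroyed during cloning. The plasmid replicates from a ColE1/pBR322-type origin accompanied by bom and rop, consistent with its listing as low copy, and is selected with kanamycin (aph(3')-Ia). An f1 origin and leftover tetracycline-resistance fragments from the pBR322 lineage are also annotated. A backbone-encoded lacI supplies the repressor.

The payload is a single polycistronic operon of about 4.9 kb. It is driven by a T7 promoter with a lac operator and closed by the T7 terminator, so expression needs T7 RNA polymerase and is IPTG-inducible. Four Arabidopsis thaliana open reading frames follow one another, each preceded by its own T7 gene 10 ribosome binding site:

His-tagged ubiquitin comes first, then the E1 activating enzyme UBA1. Next is the E2 UBC36 (UBC13B), which carries N-terminal HA epitope repeats, followed by the E2 variant MMZ2 (UEV1B). According to the annotations, UBC36 and UEV1B act as a heterodimer that builds Lys63-linked polyubiquitin chains, which do not signal proteasomal degradation.

The "EL4" in the insert name is not explained in the record and has no corresponding annotated feature; no E3 ligase or substrate is annotated either. The construct therefore appears to supply the ubiquitin, E1 and E2/UEV machinery for Lys63-linked chain formation in E. coli, with the His and HA tags allowing purification or detection. The depositor and repository sequences differ by only four nucleotides in length and carry the same set of features.
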