Features (pLannotate 1.2.2; 27 found; start..end, strand, type, name):
     12..467     +  rep_origin     f1 ori (sequence partly withheld): f1 bacteriophage origin of replication; arrow indicates direction of (+) strand synthesis
    494..551     +  promoter       AmpR promoter (fragment): bla
    560..1375    -  CDS            KanR: aminoglycoside phosphotransferase; aph(3')-Ia; confers resistance to kanamycin in bacteria or G418 (Geneticin®) in eukaryotes
   1497..2085    +  rep_origin     ori: high-copy-number ColE1/pMB1/pBR322/pUC origin of replication
   2271..2413    -  misc_feature   bom: basis of mobility region from pBR322
   2515..2706    -  CDS            rop: Rop protein, which maintains plasmids at low copy number; rop
   2723..3103    +  CDS            YPB1_ECOLX: Protein predicted: Swiss-Prot protein existence level 4. From Escherichia coli.
   3175..3466    -  CDS            TcR (fragment): tetracycline efflux protein; tet; confers resistance to tetracycline
   3481..3502    -  protein_bind   CAP binding site: CAP binding activates transcription in the presence of cAMP. E. coli catabolite activator protein
   3515..4597    -  CDS            lacI: lac repressor; lacI; The lac repressor binds to the lac operator to inhibit transcription in E. coli. This inhibition can be relieved by adding lactose or isopropyl-β-D-thiogalactopyranoside (IPTG).
   4598..4675    -  promoter       lacI promoter: lacI
   4683..4962    -  CDS            TcR (fragment): tetracycline efflux protein; tet; confers resistance to tetracycline
   4984..5002    +  promoter       T7 promoter: promoter for bacteriophage T7 RNA polymerase
   5003..5027    +  protein_bind   lac operator: The lac repressor binds to the lac operator to inhibit transcription in E. coli. This inhibition can be relieved by adding lactose or isopropyl-β-D-thiogalactopyranoside (IPTG). lac repressor encoded by lacI
   5048..5065    +  RBS            RBS (fragment): efficient ribosome binding site from bacteriophage T7 gene 10 (Olins and Rangwala, 1989)
   5080..5098    +  CDS            9xHis (fragment): 9xHis affinity tag
   5105..5332    +  CDS            UBIQ_AVESA: Experimental evidence at protein level: Swiss-Prot protein existence level 1. Ubiquitin exists either covalently attached to another protein, or free (unanchored). When covalently bound, it is conjugated to target proteins via an isopeptide bond either as a monomer (monoubiquitin), a polymer linked via different Lys residues of the ubiquitin (polyubiquitin chains) or a linear polymer linked via the initiator Met of the ubiquitin (linear polyubiquitin chains). Polyubiquitin chains, when attached to a target protein, have different functions depending on the Lys residue of the ubiquitin that is
   5344..5361    +  RBS            RBS (fragment): efficient ribosome binding site from bacteriophage T7 gene 10 (Olins and Rangwala, 1989)
   5368..8607    +  CDS            UBA1: UBE11_ARATH - Also known as MOS5. Experimental evidence at protein level: Swiss-Prot protein existence level 1. Activates ubiquitin by first adenylating its C-terminal glycine residue with ATP, and thereafter linking this residue to the side chain of a cysteine residue in E1, yielding a ubiquitin-E1 thioester and free AMP. From Arabidopsis thaliana (Mouse-ear cress).
   8619..8636    +  RBS            RBS (fragment): efficient ribosome binding site from bacteriophage T7 gene 10 (Olins and Rangwala, 1989)
   8646..8734    +  CDS            3xHA (fragment): three tandem HA epitope tags
   8748..8836    +  CDS            3xHA (fragment): three tandem HA epitope tags
   8838..9296    +  CDS            UBC36: UBC36_ARATH - Also known as UBC13B, UBG13B. Experimental evidence at protein level: Swiss-Prot protein existence level 1. Catalyzes the synthesis of non-canonical poly-ubiquitin chains that are linked through 'Lys-63'. This type of poly- ubiquitination does not lead to protein degradation by the proteasome. Mediates transcriptional activation of target genes. Required for postreplication repair of UV-damaged DNA and for adapting root developmental programs to suboptimal availability of iron. From Arabidopsis thaliana (Mouse-ear cress).
   9308..9325    +  RBS            RBS (fragment): efficient ribosome binding site from bacteriophage T7 gene 10 (Olins and Rangwala, 1989)
   9332..9808    +  CDS            UEV1B: UEV1B_ARATH - Also known as MMZ2. Experimental evidence at protein level: Swiss-Prot protein existence level 1. Has no ubiquitin ligase activity on its own. The heterodimer with UBC catalyzes the synthesis of non-canonical poly-ubiquitin chains that are linked through 'Lys-63'. This type of poly-ubiquitination does not lead to protein degradation by the proteasome. Mediates transcriptional activation of target genes. May play a role in the control of progress through the cell cycle and differentiation. May play a role in the error-free DNA repair pathway and contributes to the survival of cell
   9927..9976    +  CDS            SET1 (fragment): solubility-enhancement tag derived from T7 phage gene 10B
   9984..10031   +  terminator     T7 terminator: transcription terminator for bacteriophage T7 RNA polymerase
>Addgene plasmid #104761 | pUG-336 | depositor full sequence | sequence record 198589 | Full Sequence
TGGCGAATGGG
[124 nt withheld, positions 12-135]
C
[91 nt withheld, positions 137-227]
A
[49 nt withheld, positions 229-277]
CCTTTGACGTTGGAGTCCACGTTCTTT
[37 nt withheld, positions 305-341]
ACCCTATCTCGGTCTATTCTTTTGATTTATAAGGGATTTTGCCGATTTCGGCCTATTGGTTAAAAAATGA
GCTGATTTAACAAAAATTTAACGCGAATTTTAACAAAATATTAACGTTTACAATTTCAGGTGGCACTTTT
CGGGGAAATGTGCGCGGAACCCCTATTTGTTTATTTTTCTAAATACATTCAAATATGTATCCGCTCATGA
ATTAATTCTTAGAAAAACTCATCGAGCATCAAATGAAACTGCAATTTATTCATATCAGGATTATCAATAC
CATATTTTTGAAAAAGCCGTTTCTGTAATGAAGGAGAAAACTCACCGAGGCAGTTCCATAGGATGGCAAG
ATCCTGGTATCGGTCTGCGATTCCGACTCGTCCAACATCAATACAACCTATTAATTTCCCCTCGTCAAAA
ATAAGGTTATCAAGTGAGAAATCACCATGAGTGACGACTGAATCCGGTGAGAATGGCAAAAGTTTATGCA
TTTCTTTCCAGACTTGTTCAACAGGCCAGCCATTACGCTCGTCATCAAAATCACTCGCATCAACCAAACC
GTTATTCATTCGTGATTGCGCCTGAGCGAGTCGAAATACGCGATCGCTGTTAAAAGGACAATTACAAACA
GGAATCGAATGCAACCGGCGCAGGAACACTGCCAGCGCATCAACAATATTTTCACCTGAATCAGGATATT
CTTCTAATACCTGGAATGCTGTTTTCCCGGGGATCGCAGTGGTGAGTAACCATGCATCATCAGGAGTACG
GATAAAATGCTTGATGGTCGGAAGAGGCATAAATTCCGTCAGCCAGTTTAGTCTGACCATCTCATCTGTA
ACATCATTGGCAACGCTACCTTTGCCATGTTTCAGAAACAACTCTGGCGCATCGGGCTTCCCATACAATC
GATAGATTGTCGCACCTGATTGCCCGACATTATCGCGAGCCCATTTATACCCATATAAATCAGCATCCAT
GTTGGAATTTAATCGCGGCCTAGAGCAAGACGTTTCCCGTTGAATATGGCTCATAACACCCCTTGTATTA
CTGTTTATGTAAGCAGACAGTTTTATTGTTCATGACCAAAATCCCTTAACGTGAGTTTTCGTTCCACTGA
GCGTCAGACCCCGTAGAAAAGATCAAAGGATCTTCTTGAGATCCTTTTTTTCTGCGCGTAATCTGCTGCT
TGCAAACAAAAAAACCACCGCTACCAGCGGTGGTTTGTTTGCCGGATCAAGAGCTACCAACTCTTTTTCC
GAAGGTAACTGGCTTCAGCAGAGCGCAGATACCAAATACTGTCCTTCTAGTGTAGCCGTAGTTAGGCCAC
CACTTCAAGAACTCTGTAGCACCGCCTACATACCTCGCTCTGCTAATCCTGTTACCAGTGGCTGCTGCCA
GTGGCGATAAGTCGTGTCTTACCGGGTTGGACTCAAGACGATAGTTACCGGATAAGGCGCAGCGGTCGGG
CTGAACGGGGGGTTCGTGCACACAGCCCAGCTTGGAGCGAACGACCTACACCGAACTGAGATACCTACAG
CGTGAGCTATGAGAAAGCGCCACGCTTCCCGAAGGGAGAAAGGCGGACAGGTATCCGGTAAGCGGCAGGG
TCGGAACAGGAGAGCGCACGAGGGAGCTTCCAGGGGGAAACGCCTGGTATCTTTATAGTCCTGTCGGGTT
TCGCCACCTCTGACTTGAGCGTCGATTTTTGTGATGCTCGTCAGGGGGGCGGAGCCTATGGAAAAACGCC
AGCAACGCGGCCTTTTTACGGTTCCTGGCCTTTTGCTGGCCTTTTGCTCACATGTTCTTTCCTGCGTTAT
CCCCTGATTCTGTGGATAACCGTATTACCGCCTTTGAGTGAGCTGATACCGCTCGCCGCAGCCGAACGAC
CGAGCGCAGCGAGTCAGTGAGCGAGGAAGCGGAAGAGCGCCTGATGCGGTATTTTCTCCTTACGCATCTG
TGCGGTATTTCACACCGCATATATGGTGCACTCTCAGTACAATCTGCTCTGATGCCGCATAGTTAAGCCA
GTATACACTCCGCTATCGCTACGTGACTGGGTCATGGCTGCGCCCCGACACCCGCCAACACCCGCTGACG
CGCCCTGACGGGCTTGTCTGCTCCCGGCATCCGCTTACAGACAAGCTGTGACCGACTCCGGGAGCTGCAT
GTGTCAGAGGTTTTCACCGTCATCACCGAAACGCGCGAGGCAGCTGCGGTAAAGCTCATCAGCGTGGTCG
TGAAGCGATTCACAGATGTCTGCCTGTTCATCCGCGTCCAGCTCGTTGAGTTTCTCCAGAAGCGTTAATG
TCTGGCTTCTGATAAAGCGGGCCATGTTAAGGGCGGTTTTTTCCTGTTTGGTCACTGATGCCTCCGTGTA
AGGGGGATTTCTGTTCATGGGGGTAATGATACCGATGAAACGAGAGAGGATGCTCACGATACGGGTTACT
GATGATGAACATGCCCGGTTACTGGAACGTTGTGAGGGTAAACAACTGGCGGTATGGATGCGGCGGGACC
AGAGAAAAATCACTCAGGGTCAATGCCAGCGCTTCGTTAATACAGATGTAGGTGTTCCACAGGGTAGCCA
GCAGCATCCTGCGATGCAGATCCGGAACATAATGGTGCAGGGCGCTGACTTCCGCGTTTCCAGACTTTAC
GAAACACGGAAACCCAAGACCATTCATGTTGTTGCTCAGGTCGCAGACGTTTTGCAGCAGCAGTCGCTTC
ACGTTCGCTCGCGTATCGGTGATTCATTCTGCTAACCAGTAAGGCAACCCCGCCAGCCTAGCCGGGTCCT
CAACGACAGGAGCACGATCATGCGCACCCGTGGGGCCGCCATGCCGGCGATAATGGCCTGCTTCTCGCCG
AAACGTTTGGTGGCGGGACCAGTGACGAAGGCTTGAGCGAGGGCGTGCAAGATTCCGAATACCGCAAGCG
ACAGGCCGATCATCGTCGCGCTCCAGCGAAAGCGGTCCTCGCCGAAAATGACCCAGAGCGCTGCCGGCAC
CTGTCCTACGAGTTGCATGATAAAGAACACAGTCATAAGTGCGGCGACGATAGTCATGCCCCGCGCCCAC
CGGAAGGAGCTGACTGGGTTGAAGGCTCTCAAGGGCATCGGTCGAGATCCCGGTGCCTAATGAGTGAGCT
AACTTACATTAATTGCGTTGCGCTCACTGCCCGCTTTCCAGTCGGGAAACCTGTCGTGCCAGCTGCATTA
ATGAATCGGCCAACGCGCGGGGAGAGGCGGTTTGCGTATTGGGCGCCAGGGTGGTTTTTCTTTTCACCAG
TGACACGGGCAACAGCTGATTGCCCTTCACCGCCTGGCCCTGAGAGAGTTGCAGCAAGCGGTCCACGCTG
GTTTGCCCCAGCAGGCGAAAATCCTGTTTGATGGTGGTTAACGGCGGGATATAACATGAGCTGTCCTCGG
TATCGTCGTATCCCACTACCGAGATATCCGCACCAACGCGCAGCCCGGACTCGGTAATGGCGCGCATTGC
GCCCAGCGCCATCTGATCGTTGGCAACCAGCATCGCAGTGGGAACGATGCCCTCATTCAGCATTTGCATG
GTTTGTTGAAAACCGGACATGGCACTCCAGTCGCCTTCCCGTTCCGCTATCGGCTGAATTTGATTGCGAG
TGAGATATTTATGCCAGCCAGCCAGACGCAGACGCGCCGAGACAGAACTTAATGGGCCCGCTAACAGCGC
GATTTGCTGGTGACCCAATGCGACCAGATGCTCCACGCCCAGTCGCGTACCGTCCTCATGGGAGAAAATA
ATACTGTTGATGGGTGTCTGGTCAGAGACATCAAGAAATAACGCCGGAACATTAGTGCAGGCAGCTTCCA
CAGCAATGGCATCCTGGTCATCCAGCGGATAGTTAATGATCAGCCCACTGACGCGTTGCGCGAGAAGATT
GTGCACCGCCGCTTTACAGGCTTCGACGCCGCTTCGTTCTACCATCGACACCACCACGCTGGCACCCAGT
TGATCGGCGCGAGATTTAATCGCCGCGACAATTTGCGACGGCGCGTGCAGGGCCAGACTGGAGGTGGCAA
CGCCAATCAGCAACGACTGTTTGCCCGCCAGTTGTTGTGCCACGCGGTTGGGAATGTAATTCAGCTCCGC
CATCGCCGCTTCCACTTTTTCCCGCGTTTTCGCAGAAACGTGGCTGGCCTGGTTCACCACGCGGGAAACG
GTCTGATAAGAGACACCGGCATACTCTGCGACATCGTATAACGTTACTGGTTTCACATTCACCACCCTGA
ATTGACTCTCTTCCGGGCGCTATCATGCCATACCGCGAAAGGTTTTGCGCCATTCGATGGTGTCCGGGAT
CTCGACGCTCTCCCTTATGCGACTCCTGCATTAGGAAGCAGCCCAGTAGTAGGTTGAGGCCGTTGAGCAC
CGCCGCCGCAAGGAATGGTGCATGCAAGGAGATGGCGCCCAACAGTCCCCCGGCCACGGGGCCTGCCACC
ATACCCACGCCGAAACAAGCGCTCATGAGCCCGAAGTGGCGAGCCCGATCTTCCCCATCGGTGATGTCGG
CGATATAGGCGCCAGCAACCGCACCTGTGGCGCCGGTGATGCCGGCCACGATGCGTCCGGCGTAGAGGAT
CGAGATCTCGATCCCGCGAAATTAATACGACTCACTATAGGGGAATTGTGAGCGGATAACAATTCCCCTC
TAGAAATAATTTTGCCTTAACTTTAAGAAGGAGATATACCATGGGCAGCCACCACCACCACCACCACAGC
GGAATGCAGATCTTTGTTAAGACTCTCACCGGAAAGACAATCACCCTGGAGGTGGAAAGCTCCGACACCA
TCGACAACGTTAAGGCCAAGATCCAGGATAAGGAGGGCATTCCTCCGGATCAGCAGAGGCTTATTTTCGC
CGGCAAGCAGCTAGAGGATGGCCGTACGTTGGCTGATTACAATATCCAGAAGGAATCCACCCTCCACTTG
GTCCTCAGGCTCCGTGGTGGTTAAGCTTGCAATTAACTTTAAGAAGGAGATATACAATGCTTCACAAGCG
AGCTAGTGAAGCTAACGATAAGAACGATAATACCATCATCGGTTCCGATTTAGCATCATCTAAGAAACGC
CGTATCGATTTCACTGAATCTTCGTCTGATAAGTCATCTTCGATTTTAGCTTCTGGTAGTAGCAGGGGTT
TTCACGGCGATAGCGTCGTTCAGCAAATCGACATGGCTTTTGGTAATTCGAACCGTCAGGAGATTGATGA
AGATCTGCACAGTCGCCAGCTCGCCGTCTATGGTCGTGAGACTATGAGGCGTCTCTTTGCTTCCAATGTT
CTCATCTCGGGGATGCACGGTCTTGGTGCCGAGATTGCCAAGAATCTTATACTTGCTGGTGTGAAGTCTG
TGACCTTGCATGATGAAAGAGTTGTAGAGCTATGGGACTTATCAAGCAACTTTGTTTTCTCGGAGGATGA
TGTTGGCAAGAATAGAGCAGATGCTTCTGTTCAGAAGTTACAGGATCTTAACAATGCTGTGGTTGTCTCT
AGCTTGACCAAAAGCTTAAACAAAGAGGATCTTTCTGGCTTCCAGGTTGTTGTATTCTCTGACATAAGCA
TGGAAAGAGCAATCGAATTTGATGACTATTGTCACAGCCATCAGCCTCCTATCGCTTTTGTCAAGGCTGA
TGTCAGGGGTCTTTTCGGCTCTGTCTTTTGTGATTTTGGGCCTGAATTTGCGGTTCTTGATGTTGATGGA
GAGGAACCCCATACAGGCATCATTGCGTCTATCTCTAATGAGAACCAGGCATTTATTTCCTGTGTCGACG
ATGAGAGGCTTGAGTTTGAAGATGGTGACCTAGTTGTTTTCTCAGAAGTTGAGGGTATGACAGAATTGAA
TGATGGGAAACCAAGGAAGATAAAAAGTACACGGCCATATTCATTCACCCTTGATGAGGACACTACTAAC
TATGGAACATATGTGAAGGGTGGTATTGTCACTCAAGTGAAACAGCCAAAGTTACTGAATTTCAAGCCAT
TGAGGGAAGCGCTTAAGGATCCAGGGGATTTTCTATTTAGTGATTTCTCTAAGTTTGATCGGCCTCCACT
CCTTCACTTAGCATTCCAGGCACTTGATCATTTTAAAGCTGAAGCTGGCAGATTTCCTGTTGCTGGCTCA
GAAGAGGACGCTCAGAAGCTTATATCGATTGCCACAGCCATCAATACCGGGCAGGGTGATTTAAAGGTGG
AGAATGTTGATCAGAAGCTTCTAAGACACTTTTCCTTTGGAGCCAAGGCTGTCCTGAATCCTATGGCTGC
AATGTTTGGCGGTATTGTTGGACAGGAGGTTGTTAAAGCTTGCTCTGGAAAATTTCATCCTCTCTTCCAG
TTTTTCTACTTTGATTCAGTGGAGTCACTCCCCTCTGAACCTGTGGACTCGAGTGACTTTGCACCAAGAA
ACAGCCGGTATGATGCCCAAATATCTGTATTTGGGGCCAAGTTCCAGAAGAAACTTGAAGATGCTAAAGT
TTTCACAGTAGGGTCTGGTGCTCTTGGCTGTGAGTTCTTGAAAAATTTGGCTCTGATGGGGGTTTCTTGT
GGAAGCCAAGGGAAGCTGACAGTGACAGATGATGATATCATTGAGAAGAGTAACCTCAGTCGTCAATTTC
TGTTCCGTGACTGGAACATTGGACAGGCTAAATCCACAGTTGCTGCTTCGGCTGCTGCTGTTATAAATCC
TCGCTTCAACATTGAGGCCCTGCAAAACCGTGTTGGCGCGGAGACTGAGAATGTATTTGACGATGCCTTC
TGGGAGAACTTAACTGTTGTCGTCAATGCACTGGATAATGTTAATGCGAGGCTCTATGTTGATTCGAGGT
GCTTGTATTTCCAGAAGCCTCTCCTTGAGTCTGGAACTCTTGGTACAAAGTGCAACACACAGTCGGTTAT
CCCACATCTAACTGAAAATTACGGTGCCTCAAGGGACCCACCAGAGAAACAGGCCCCCATGTGTACAGTG
CATTCCTTCCCGCATAACATTGATCACTGTTTAACTTGGGCTCGCTCTGAGTTTGAGGGTCTGCTGGAGA
AAACTCCCGCTGAAGTGAATGCATATCTTTCTAGCCCAGTTGAGTACACTAACTCAATGATGAGTGCTGG
TGATGCTCAGGCGAGGGACACATTGGAGAGGATTGTTGAGTGCCTTGAAAAGGAGAAGTGTGAAACCTTC
CAAGACTGCTTAACCTGGGCACGACTGAGGTTTGAGGATTACTTTGTGAACCGTGTCAAGCAATTGATAT
ACACATTTCCTGAAGATGCTGCGACTAGTACCGGAGCTCCATTCTGGTCTGCTCCAAAAAGATTCCCTCG
TCCACTCCAGTACTCGTCGTCCGACCCAAGTCTCCTTAACTTTATCACAGCGACTGCTATTTTACGAGCA
GAGACATTTGGGATCCCGATACCTGAGTGGACTAAGAACCCAAAGGAAGCAGCAGAAGCTGTTGACAGAG
TGATAGTCCCAGACTTTGAGCCAAGGCAAGATGCAAAGATTGTGACTGATGAGAAAGCTACCACTTTAAC
CACTGCTTCGGTGGACGACGCTGCAGTCATCGACGATCTCATTGCTAAGATCGACCAGTGTAGGCATAAC
TTGTCGCCAGACTTCAGGATGAAACCTATTCAGTTCGAAAAGGATGATGATACAAACTATCACATGGATG
TGATAGCAGGACTAGCCAACATGAGGGCGAGAAATTACAGCATCCCTGAAGTGGACAAGCTGAAAGCAAA
GTTCATAGCAGGGAGAATCATCCCAGCCATTGCGACTTCAACAGCCATGGCTACTGGGCTGGTCTGCCTC
GAGCTGTACAAGGTCCTTGATGGAGGACATAAAGTGGAAGCTTACAGAAACACATTTGCCAACCTGGCAC
TTCCACTATTCTCCATGGCTGAACCACTTCCACCAAAGGTGGTGAAGCACCGTGACATGGCTTGGACAGT
TTGGGACAGATGGGTTCTCAAGGGAAACCCAACTCTTCGTGAGGTGTTGCAGTGGCTGGAGGACAAAGGG
CTTAGCGCATACAGCATCTCTTGTGGAAGCTGTCTACTGTTCAACAGTATGTTCACAAGGCACAAGGAGA
GGATGGACAAGAAGGTTGTGGATCTCGCTCGGGATGTTGCGAAAGTCGAGTTACCGCCTTATCGCAACCA
TCTTGATGTAGTGGTGGCTTGTGAGGATGAAGATGACAATGACGTCGATATTCCTCTCGTCTCTATCTAC
TTCAGGTGAGCTTACTATTAACTTTAAGAAGGAGATATACCATGTACCCATACGATGTTCCTGACTATGC
GGGCTATCCCTATGACGTCCCGGACTATGCAGGATTGTATCCATATGACGTTCCAGATTACGCCACTAGA
GCTGCTTACCCATACGATGTTCCTGACTATGCGGGCTATCCCTATGACGTCCCGGACTATGCAGGATTGT
ATCCATATGACGTTCCAGATTACGCAATGGCCAATAGTAATCTTCCCCGACGAATCATCAAGGAAACTCA
ACGTCTGCTTAGTGAACCTGCTCCTGGGATAAGTGCGTCTCCATCAGAGGAAAATATGAGATATTTCAAT
GTTATGATTCTTGGTCCTACTCAATCTCCTTATGAAGGAGGAGTTTTCAAGTTGGAGCTCTTTTTGCCTG
AAGAATATCCTATGGCAGCTCCCAAGGTTAGGTTTCTCACCAAGATTTACCATCCTAACATCGACAAGCT
TGGAAGAATCTGCCTTGACATACTGAAAGACAAGTGGAGTCCTGCACTACAAATACGAACTGTGCTCTTG
AGTATCCAAGCTCTTTTAAGTGCACCAAACCCAGATGATCCTCTGTCTGAGAACATAGCTAAGCATTGGA
AGAGCAATGAGGCAGAAGCTGTGGAAACAGCTAAGGAATGGACTCGTCTTTACGCAAGTGGTGCTTAAGC
TTTTACTTAACTTTAAGAAGGAGATATACAATGGGTTCGGAAGAAGAGAAGGTCGTTGTTCCCAGAAACT
TTAGATTATTGGAAGAGCTAGAAAGAGGTGAGAAAGGAATTGGAGATGGGACAGTGAGTTATGGAATGGA
TGATGCTGATGATATTTTGATGCAATCTTGGACTGGTACCATTCTTGGTCCTCATAATACTGCGTATGAA
GGGAAAATCTTTCAGCTGAAGCTATTCTGTGGAAAGGATTATCCGGAAAGTCCACCTACTGTGAGGTTTC
AGAGTCGTATAAACATGGCTTGTGTCAATCCTGAGAATGGAGTGGTTGATCCGAGTCACTTCCCTATGCT
TTCCAACTGGAGAAGAGAATTCACAATGGAGGATCTACTGATTCAGCTTAAAAAAGAAATGATGTCATCG
CAGAACCGCAAGTTAGCTCAACCCTTGGAAGGTAATGAGGAAGGCAGGACAGACCCAAAGGGACTAGTGG
TGAAATGTTGCGTGATGTGAGCTTCAGAGCTTTTAAGCCAGCCCCGACACCCGCCAACACCCGCTGACGC
GCCCTGACGGGCTTGTCTGCTCCCGGCATCCGCTTACAGACAAGCTGTGACCGGGATGAGATCCGGCTGC
TAACAAAGCCCGAAAGGAAGCTGAGTTGGCTGCTGCCACCGCTGAGCAATAACTAGCATAACCCCTTGGG
GCCTCTAAACGGGTCTTGAGGGGTTTTTTGCTGAAAGGAGGAACTATATCCGGAT
