Features (pLannotate 1.2.2; 27 found; start..end, strand, type, name):
    985..1062    -  promoter       lacI promoter: lacI
   1070..1349    -  CDS            TcR (fragment): tetracycline efflux protein; tet; confers resistance to tetracycline
   1371..1389    +  promoter       T7 promoter: promoter for bacteriophage T7 RNA polymerase
   1390..1414    +  protein_bind   lac operator: The lac repressor binds to the lac operator to inhibit transcription in E. coli. This inhibition can be relieved by adding lactose or isopropyl-β-D-thiogalactopyranoside (IPTG). lac repressor encoded by lacI
   1435..1452    +  RBS            RBS (fragment): efficient ribosome binding site from bacteriophage T7 gene 10 (Olins and Rangwala, 1989)
   1467..1485    +  CDS            9xHis (fragment): 9xHis affinity tag
   1492..1719    +  CDS            UBIQ_AVESA: Experimental evidence at protein level: Swiss-Prot protein existence level 1. Ubiquitin exists either covalently attached to another protein, or free (unanchored). When covalently bound, it is conjugated to target proteins via an isopeptide bond either as a monomer (monoubiquitin), a polymer linked via different Lys residues of the ubiquitin (polyubiquitin chains) or a linear polymer linked via the initiator Met of the ubiquitin (linear polyubiquitin chains). Polyubiquitin chains, when attached to a target protein, have different functions depending on the Lys residue of the ubiquitin that is
   1731..1748    +  RBS            RBS (fragment): efficient ribosome binding site from bacteriophage T7 gene 10 (Olins and Rangwala, 1989)
   1755..4994    +  CDS            UBA1: UBE11_ARATH - Also known as MOS5. Experimental evidence at protein level: Swiss-Prot protein existence level 1. Activates ubiquitin by first adenylating its C-terminal glycine residue with ATP, and thereafter linking this residue to the side chain of a cysteine residue in E1, yielding a ubiquitin-E1 thioester and free AMP. From Arabidopsis thaliana (Mouse-ear cress).
   5006..5023    +  RBS            RBS (fragment): efficient ribosome binding site from bacteriophage T7 gene 10 (Olins and Rangwala, 1989)
   5033..5121    +  CDS            3xHA (fragment): three tandem HA epitope tags
   5135..5223    +  CDS            3xHA (fragment): three tandem HA epitope tags
   5225..5683    +  CDS            UBC36: UBC36_ARATH - Also known as UBC13B, UBG13B. Experimental evidence at protein level: Swiss-Prot protein existence level 1. Catalyzes the synthesis of non-canonical poly-ubiquitin chains that are linked through 'Lys-63'. This type of poly- ubiquitination does not lead to protein degradation by the proteasome. Mediates transcriptional activation of target genes. Required for postreplication repair of UV-damaged DNA and for adapting root developmental programs to suboptimal availability of iron. From Arabidopsis thaliana (Mouse-ear cress).
   5695..5712    +  RBS            RBS (fragment): efficient ribosome binding site from bacteriophage T7 gene 10 (Olins and Rangwala, 1989)
   5719..6195    +  CDS            UEV1B: UEV1B_ARATH - Also known as MMZ2. Experimental evidence at protein level: Swiss-Prot protein existence level 1. Has no ubiquitin ligase activity on its own. The heterodimer with UBC catalyzes the synthesis of non-canonical poly-ubiquitin chains that are linked through 'Lys-63'. This type of poly-ubiquitination does not lead to protein degradation by the proteasome. Mediates transcriptional activation of target genes. May play a role in the control of progress through the cell cycle and differentiation. May play a role in the error-free DNA repair pathway and contributes to the survival of cell
   6314..6363    +  CDS            SET1 (fragment): solubility-enhancement tag derived from T7 phage gene 10B
   6371..6418    +  terminator     T7 terminator: transcription terminator for bacteriophage T7 RNA polymerase
   6455..6883    +  rep_origin     f1 ori (sequence partly withheld): f1 bacteriophage origin of replication; arrow indicates direction of (+) strand synthesis
   6936..6993    +  promoter       AmpR promoter (fragment): bla
   7002..7817    -  CDS            KanR: aminoglycoside phosphotransferase; aph(3')-Ia; confers resistance to kanamycin in bacteria or G418 (Geneticin®) in eukaryotes
   7939..8527    +  rep_origin     ori: high-copy-number ColE1/pMB1/pBR322/pUC origin of replication
   8713..8852    -  misc_feature   bom: basis of mobility region from pBR322
   8954..9145    -  CDS            rop: Rop protein, which maintains plasmids at low copy number; rop
   9162..9542    +  CDS            YPB1_ECOLX: Protein predicted: Swiss-Prot protein existence level 4. From Escherichia coli.
   9614..9905    -  CDS            TcR (fragment): tetracycline efflux protein; tet; confers resistance to tetracycline
   9920..9941    -  protein_bind   CAP binding site: CAP binding activates transcription in the presence of cAMP. E. coli catabolite activator protein
   9954..984     -  CDS            lacI (across the origin): lac repressor; lacI; The lac repressor binds to the lac operator to inhibit transcription in E. coli. This inhibition can be relieved by adding lactose or isopropyl-β-D-thiogalactopyranoside (IPTG).
>Addgene plasmid #104761 | pUG-336 | addgene full sequence | sequence record 205553 | Addgene NGS Result
GGTTTTTCTTTTCACCAGTGACACGGGCAACAGCTGATTGCCCTTCACCGCCTGGCCCTGAGAGAGTTGC
AGCAAGCGGTCCACGCTGGTTTGCCCCAGCAGGCGAAAATCCTGTTTGATGGTGGTTAACGGCGGGATAT
AACATGAGCTGTCCTCGGTATCGTCGTATCCCACTACCGAGATATCCGCACCAACGCGCAGCCCGGACTC
GGTAATGGCGCGCATTGCGCCCAGCGCCATCTGATCGTTGGCAACCAGCATCGCAGTGGGAACGATGCCC
TCATTCAGCATTTGCATGGTTTGTTGAAAACCGGACATGGCACTCCAGTCGCCTTCCCGTTCCGCTATCG
GCTGAATTTGATTGCGAGTGAGATATTTATGCCAGCCAGCCAGACGCAGACGCGCCGAGACAGAACTTAA
TGGGCCCGCTAACAGCGCGATTTGCTGGTGACCCAATGCGACCAGATGCTCCACGCCCAGTCGCGTACCG
TCCTCATGGGAGAAAATAATACTGTTGATGGGTGTCTGGTCAGAGACATCAAGAAATAACGCCGGAACAT
TAGTGCAGGCAGCTTCCACAGCAATGGCATCCTGGTCATCCAGCGGATAGTTAATGATCAGCCCACTGAC
GCGTTGCGCGAGAAGATTGTGCACCGCCGCTTTACAGGCTTCGACGCCGCTTCGTTCTACCATCGACACC
ACCACGCTGGCACCCAGTTGATCGGCGCGAGATTTAATCGCCGCGACAATTTGCGACGGCGCGTGCAGGG
CCAGACTGGAGGTGGCAACGCCAATCAGCAACGACTGTTTGCCCGCCAGTTGTTGTGCCACGCGGTTGGG
AATGTAATTCAGCTCCGCCATCGCCGCTTCCACTTTTTCCCGCGTTTTCGCAGAAACGTGGCTGGCCTGG
TTCACCACGCGGGAAACGGTCTGATAAGAGACACCGGCATACTCTGCGACATCGTATAACGTTACTGGTT
TCACATTCACCACCCTGAATTGACTCTCTTCCGGGCGCTATCATGCCATACCGCGAAAGGTTTTGCGCCA
TTCGATGGTGTCCGGGATCTCGACGCTCTCCCTTATGCGACTCCTGCATTAGGAAGCAGCCCAGTAGTAG
GTTGAGGCCGTTGAGCACCGCCGCCGCAAGGAATGGTGCATGCAAGGAGATGGCGCCCAACAGTCCCCCG
GCCACGGGGCCTGCCACCATACCCACGCCGAAACAAGCGCTCATGAGCCCGAAGTGGCGAGCCCGATCTT
CCCCATCGGTGATGTCGGCGATATAGGCGCCAGCAACCGCACCTGTGGCGCCGGTGATGCCGGCCACGAT
GCGTCCGGCGTAGAGGATCGAGATCTCGATCCCGCGAAATTAATACGACTCACTATAGGGGAATTGTGAG
CGGATAACAATTCCCCTCTAGAAATAATTTTGCCTTAACTTTAAGAAGGAGATATACCATGGGCAGCCAC
CACCACCACCACCACAGCGGAATGCAGATCTTTGTTAAGACTCTCACCGGAAAGACAATCACCCTAGAGG
TGGAAAGCTCCGACACCATCGACAACGTTAAGGCCAAGATCCAGGATAAGGAGGGCATTCCTCCGGATCA
GCAGAGGCTTATTTTCGCCGGCAAGCAGCTAGAGGATGGCCGTACGTTGGCTGATTACAATATCCAGAAG
GAATCCACCCTCCACTTGGTCCTCAGGCTCCGTGGTGGTTAAGCTTGCAATTAACTTTAAGAAGGAGATA
TACAATGCTTCACAAGCGAGCTAGTGAAGCTAACGATAAGAACGATAATACCATCATCGGTTCCGATTTA
GCATCATCTAAGAAACGCCGTATCGATTTCACTGAATCTTCGTCTGATAAGTCATCTTCGATTTTAGCTT
CTGGTAGTAGCAGGGGTTTTCACGGCGATAGCGTCGTTCAGCAAATCGACATGGCTTTTGGTAATTCGAA
CCGTCAGGAGATTGATGAAGATCTGCACAGTCGCCAGCTCGCCGTCTATGGTCGTGAGACTATGAGGCGT
CTCTTTGCTTCCAATGTTCTCATCTCGGGGATGCACGGTCTTGGTGCCGAGATTGCCAAGAATCTTATAC
TTGCTGGTGTGAAGTCTGTGACCTTGCATGATGAAAGAGTTGTAGAGCTATGGGACTTATCAAGCAACTT
TGTTTTCTCGGAGGATGATGTTGGCAAGAATAGAGCAGATGCTTCTGTTCAGAAGTTACAGGATCTTAAC
AATGCTGTGGTTGTCTCTAGCTTGACCAAAAGCTTAAACAAAGAGGATCTTTCTGGCTTCCAGGTTGTTG
TATTCTCTGACATAAGCATGGAAAGAGCAATCGAATTTGATGACTATTGTCACAGCCATCAGCCTCCTAT
CGCTTTTGTCAAGGCTGATGTCAGGGGTCTTTTCGGCTCTGTCTTTTGTGATTTTGGGCCTGAATTTGCG
GTTCTTGATGTTGATGGAGAGGAACCCCATACAGGCATCATTGCGTCTATCTCTAATGAGAACCAGGCAT
TTATTTCCTGTGTCGACGATGAGAGGCTTGAGTTTGAAGATGGTGACCTAGTTGTTTTCTCAGAAGTTGA
GGGTATGACAGAATTGAATGATGGGAAACCAAGGAAGATAAAAAGTACACGGCCATATTCATTCACCCTT
GATGAGGACACTACTAACTATGGAACATATGTGAAGGGTGGTATTGTCACTCAAGTGAAACAGCCAAAGT
TACTGAATTTCAAGCCATTGAGGGAAGCGCTTAAGGATCCAGGGGATTTTCTATTTAGTGATTTCTCTAA
GTTTGATCGGCCTCCACTCCTTCACTTAGCATTCCAGGCACTTGATCATTTTAAAGCTGAAGCTGGCAGA
TTTCCTGTTGCTGGCTCAGAAGAGGACGCTCAGAAGCTTATATCGATTGCCACAGCCATCAATACCGGGC
AGGGTGATTTAAAGGTGGAGAATGTTGATCAGAAGCTTCTAAGACACTTTTCCTTTGGAGCCAAGGCTGT
CCTGAATCCTATGGCTGCAATGTTTGGCGGTATTGTTGGACAGGAGGTTGTTAAAGCTTGCTCTGGAAAA
TTTCATCCTCTCTTCCAGTTTTTCTACTTTGATTCAGTGGAGTCACTCCCCTCTGAACCTGTGGACTCGA
GTGACTTTGCACCAAGAAACAGCCGGTATGATGCCCAAATATCTGTATTTGGGGCCAAGTTCCAGAAGAA
ACTTGAAGATGCTAAAGTTTTCACAGTAGGGTCTGGTGCTCTTGGCTGTGAGTTCTTGAAAAATTTGGCT
CTGATGGGGGTTTCTTGTGGAAGCCAAGGGAAGCTGACAGTGACAGATGATGATATCATTGAGAAGAGTA
ACCTCAGTCGTCAATTTCTGTTCCGTGACTGGAACATTGGACAGGCTAAATCCACAGTTGCTGCTTCGGC
TGCTGCTGTTATAAATCCTCGCTTCAACATTGAGGCCCTGCAAAACCGTGTTGGCGCGGAGACTGAGAAT
GTATTTGACGATGCCTTCTGGGAGAACTTAACTGTTGTCGTCAATGCACTGGATAATGTTAATGCGAGGC
TCTATGTTGATTCGAGGTGCTTGTATTTCCAGAAGCCTCTCCTTGAGTCTGGAACTCTTGGTACAAAGTG
CAACACACAGTCGGTTATCCCACATCTAACTGAAAATTACGGTGCCTCAAGGGACCCACCAGAGAAACAG
GCCCCCATGTGTACAGTGCATTCCTTCCCGCATAACATTGATCACTGTTTAACTTGGGCTCGCTCTGAGT
TTGAGGGTCTGCTGGAGAAAACTCCCGCTGAAGTGAATGCATATCTTTCTAGCCCAGTTGAGTACACTAA
CTCAATGATGAGTGCTGGTGATGCTCAGGCGAGGGACACATTGGAGAGGATTGTTGAGTGCCTTGAAAAG
GAGAAGTGTGAAACCTTCCAAGACTGCTTAACCTGGGCACGACTGAGGTTTGAGGATTACTTTGTGAACC
GTGTCAAGCAATTGATATACACATTTCCTGAAGATGCTGCGACTAGTACCGGAGCTCCATTCTGGTCTGC
TCCAAAAAGATTCCCTCGTCCACTCCAGTACTCGTCGTCCGACCCAAGTCTCCTTAACTTTATCACAGCG
ACTGCTATTTTACGAGCAGAGACATTTGGGATCCCGATACCTGAGTGGACTAAGAACCCAAAGGAAGCAG
CAGAAGCTGTTGACAGAGTGATAGTCCCAGACTTTGAGCCAAGGCAAGATGCAAAGATTGTGACTGATGA
GAAAGCTACCACTTTAACCACTGCTTCGGTGGACGACGCTGCAGTCATCGACGATCTCATTGCTAAGATC
GACCAGTGTAGGCATAACTTGTCGCCAGACTTCAGGATGAAACCTATTCAGTTCGAAAAGGATGATGATA
CAAACTATCACATGGATGTGATAGCAGGACTAGCCAACATGAGGGCGAGAAATTACAGCATCCCTGAAGT
GGACAAGCTGAAAGCAAAGTTCATAGCAGGGAGAATCATCCCAGCCATTGCGACTTCAACAGCCATGGCT
ACTGGGCTGGTCTGCCTCGAGCTGTACAAGGTCCTTGATGGAGGACATAAAGTGGAAGCTTACAGAAACA
CATTTGCCAACCTGGCACTTCCACTATTCTCCATGGCTGAACCACTTCCACCAAAGGTGGTGAAGCACCG
TGACATGGCTTGGACAGTTTGGGACAGATGGGTTCTCAAGGGAAACCCAACTCTTCGTGAGGTGTTGCAG
TGGCTGGAGGACAAAGGGCTTAGCGCATACAGCATCTCTTGTGGAAGCTGTCTACTGTTCAACAGTATGT
TCACAAGGCACAAGGAGAGGATGGACAAGAAGGTTGTGGATCTCGCTCGGGATGTTGCGAAAGTCGAGTT
ACCGCCTTATCGCAACCATCTTGATGTAGTGGTGGCTTGTGAGGATGAAGATGACAATGACGTCGATATT
CCTCTCGTCTCTATCTACTTCAGGTGAGCTTACTATTAACTTTAAGAAGGAGATATACCATGTACCCATA
CGATGTTCCTGACTATGCGGGCTATCCCTATGACGTCCCGGACTATGCAGGATTGTATCCATATGACGTT
CCAGATTACGCCACTAGAGCTGCTTACCCATACGATGTTCCTGACTATGCGGGCTATCCCTATGACGTCC
CGGACTATGCAGGATTGTATCCATATGACGTTCCAGATTACGCAATGGCCAATAGTAATCTTCCCCGACG
AATCATCAAGGAAACTCAACGTCTGCTTAGTGAACCTGCTCCTGGGATAAGTGCGTCTCCATCAGAGGAA
AATATGAGATATTTCAATGTTATGATTCTTGGTCCTACTCAATCTCCTTATGAAGGAGGAGTTTTCAAGT
TGGAGCTCTTTTTGCCTGAAGAATATCCTATGGCAGCTCCCAAGGTTAGGTTTCTCACCAAGATTTACCA
TCCTAACATCGACAAGCTTGGAAGAATCTGCCTTGACATACTGAAAGACAAGTGGAGTCCTGCACTACAA
ATACGAACTGTGCTCTTGAGTATCCAAGCTCTTTTAAGTGCACCAAACCCAGATGATCCTCTGTCTGAGA
ACATAGCTAAGCATTGGAAGAGCAATGAGGCAGAAGCTGTGGAAACAGCTAAGGAATGGACTCGTCTTTA
CGCAAGTGGTGCTTAAGCTTTTACTTAACTTTAAGAAGGAGATATACAATGGGTTCGGAAGAAGAGAAGG
TCGTTGTTCCCAGAAACTTTAGATTATTGGAAGAGCTAGAAAGAGGTGAGAAAGGAATTGGAGATGGGAC
AGTGAGTTATGGAATGGATGATGCTGATGATATTTTGATGCAATCTTGGACTGGTACCATTCTTGGTCCT
CATAATACTGCGTATGAAGGGAAAATCTTTCAGCTGAAGCTATTCTGTGGAAAGGATTATCCGGAAAGTC
CACCTACTGTGAGGTTTCAGAGTCGTATAAACATGGCTTGTGTCAATCCTGAGAATGGAGTGGTTGATCC
GAGTCACTTCCCTATGCTTTCCAACTGGAGAAGAGAATTCACAATGGAGGATCTACTGATTCAGCTTAAA
AAAGAAATGATGTCATCGCAGAACCGCAAGTTAGCTCAACCCTTGGAAGGTAATGAGGAAGGCAGGACAG
ACCCAAAGGGACTAGTGGTGAAATGTTGCGTGATGTGAGCTTCAGAGCTTTTAAGCCAGCCCCGACACCC
GCCAACACCCGCTGACGCGCCCTGACGGGCTTGTCTGCTCCCGGCATCCGCTTACAGACAAGCTGTGACC
GGGATGAGATCCGGCTGCTAACAAAGCCCGAAAGGAAGCTGAGTTGGCTGCTGCCACCGCTGAGCAATAA
CTAGCATAACCCCTTGGGGCCTCTAAACGGGTCTTGAGGGGTTTTTTGCTGAAAGGAGGAACTATATCCG
GATTGGCGAATGGG
[124 nt withheld, positions 6455-6578]
C
[91 nt withheld, positions 6580-6670]
A
[49 nt withheld, positions 6672-6720]
CCTTTGACGTTGGAGTCCACGTTCTTT
[37 nt withheld, positions 6748-6784]
ACCCTATCTCGGTCTATTCTTTTGATTTATAAGGGATTTTGCCGATTTCGGCCTATTGGTTAAAAAATGA
GCTGATTTAACAAAAATTTAACGCGAATTTTAACAAAATATTAACGCTTACAATTTAGGTGGCACTTTTC
GGGGAAATGTGCGCGGAACCCCTATTTGTTTATTTTTCTAAATACATTCAAATATGTATCCGCTCATGAA
TTAATTCTTAGAAAAACTCATCGAGCATCAAATGAAACTGCAATTTATTCATATCAGGATTATCAATACC
ATATTTTTGAAAAAGCCGTTTCTGTAATGAAGGAGAAAACTCACCGAGGCAGTTCCATAGGATGGCAAGA
TCCTGGTATCGGTCTGCGATTCCGACTCGTCCAACATCAATACAACCTATTAATTTCCCCTCGTCAAAAA
TAAGGTTATCAAGTGAGAAATCACCATGAGTGACGACTGAATCCGGTGAGAATGGCAAAAGTTTATGCAT
TTCTTTCCAGACTTGTTCAACAGGCCAGCCATTACGCTCGTCATCAAAATCACTCGCATCAACCAAACCG
TTATTCATTCGTGATTGCGCCTGAGCGAGTCGAAATACGCGATCGCTGTTAAAAGGACAATTACAAACAG
GAATCGAATGCAACCGGCGCAGGAACACTGCCAGCGCATCAACAATATTTTCACCTGAATCAGGATATTC
TTCTAATACCTGGAATGCTGTTTTCCCGGGGATCGCAGTGGTGAGTAACCATGCATCATCAGGAGTACGG
ATAAAATGCTTGATGGTCGGAAGAGGCATAAATTCCGTCAGCCAGTTTAGTCTGACCATCTCATCTGTAA
CATCATTGGCAACGCTACCTTTGCCATGTTTCAGAAACAACTCTGGCGCATCGGGCTTCCCATACAATCG
ATAGATTGTCGCACCTGATTGCCCGACATTATCGCGAGCCCATTTATACCCATATAAATCAGCATCCATG
TTGGAATTTAATCGCGGCCTAGAGCAAGACGTTTCCCGTTGAATATGGCTCATAACACCCCTTGTATTAC
TGTTTATGTAAGCAGACAGTTTTATTGTTCATGACCAAAATCCCTTAACGTGAGTTTTCGTTCCACTGAG
CGTCAGACCCCGTAGAAAAGATCAAAGGATCTTCTTGAGATCCTTTTTTTCTGCGCGTAATCTGCTGCTT
GCAAACAAAAAAACCACCGCTACCAGCGGTGGTTTGTTTGCCGGATCAAGAGCTACCAACTCTTTTTCCG
AAGGTAACTGGCTTCAGCAGAGCGCAGATACCAAATACTGTCCTTCTAGTGTAGCCGTAGTTAGGCCACC
ACTTCAAGAACTCTGTAGCACCGCCTACATACCTCGCTCTGCTAATCCTGTTACCAGTGGCTGCTGCCAG
TGGCGATAAGTCGTGTCTTACCGGGTTGGACTCAAGACGATAGTTACCGGATAAGGCGCAGCGGTCGGGC
TGAACGGGGGGTTCGTGCACACAGCCCAGCTTGGAGCGAACGACCTACACCGAACTGAGATACCTACAGC
GTGAGCTATGAGAAAGCGCCACGCTTCCCGAAGGGAGAAAGGCGGACAGGTATCCGGTAAGCGGCAGGGT
CGGAACAGGAGAGCGCACGAGGGAGCTTCCAGGGGGAAACGCCTGGTATCTTTATAGTCCTGTCGGGTTT
CGCCACCTCTGACTTGAGCGTCGATTTTTGTGATGCTCGTCAGGGGGGCGGAGCCTATGGAAAAACGCCA
GCAACGCGGCCTTTTTACGGTTCCTGGCCTTTTGCTGGCCTTTTGCTCACATGTTCTTTCCTGCGTTATC
CCCTGATTCTGTGGATAACCGTATTACCGCCTTTGAGTGAGCTGATACCGCTCGCCGCAGCCGAACGACC
GAGCGCAGCGAGTCAGTGAGCGAGGAAGCGGAAGAGCGCCTGATGCGGTATTTTCTCCTTACGCATCTGT
GCGGTATTTCACACCGCAATGGTGCACTCTCAGTACAATCTGCTCTGATGCCGCATAGTTAAGCCAGTAT
ACACTCCGCTATCGCTACGTGACTGGGTCATGGCTGCGCCCCGACACCCGCCAACACCCGCTGACGCGCC
CTGACGGGCTTGTCTGCTCCCGGCATCCGCTTACAGACAAGCTGTGACCGACTCCGGGAGCTGCATGTGT
CAGAGGTTTTCACCGTCATCACCGAAACGCGCGAGGCAGCTGCGGTAAAGCTCATCAGCGTGGTCGTGAA
GCGATTCACAGATGTCTGCCTGTTCATCCGCGTCCAGCTCGTTGAGTTTCTCCAGAAGCGTTAATGTCTG
GCTTCTGATAAAGCGGGCCATGTTAAGGGCGGTTTTTTCCTGTTTGGTCACTGATGCCTCCGTGTAAGGG
GGATTTCTGTTCATGGGGGTAATGATACCGATGAAACGAGAGAGGATGCTCACGATACGGGTTACTGATG
ATGAACATGCCCGGTTACTGGAACGTTGTGAGGGTAAACAACTGGCGGTATGGATGCGGCGGGACCAGAG
AAAAATCACTCAGGGTCAATGCCAGCGCTTCGTTAATACAGATGTAGGTGTTCCACAGGGTAGCCAGCAG
CATCCTGCGATGCAGATCCGGAACATAATGGTGCAGGGCGCTGACTTCCGCGTTTCCAGACTTTACGAAA
CACGGAAACCCAAGACCATTCATGTTGTTGCTCAGGTCGCAGACGTTTTGCAGCAGCAGTCGCTTCACGT
TCGCTCGCGTATCGGTGATTCATTCTGCTAACCAGTAAGGCAACCCCGCCAGCCTAGCCGGGTCCTCAAC
GACAGGAGCACGATCATGCGCACCCGTGGGGCCGCCATGCCGGCGATAATGGCCTGCTTCTCGCCGAAAC
GTTTGGTGGCGGGACCAGTGACGAAGGCTTGAGCGAGGGCGTGCAAGATTCCGAATACCGCAAGCGACAG
GCCGATCATCGTCGCGCTCCAGCGAAAGCGGTCCTCGCCGAAAATGACCCAGAGCGCTGCCGGCACCTGT
CCTACGAGTTGCATGATAAAGAACACAGTCATAAGTGCGGCGACGATAGTCATGCCCCGCGCCCACCGGA
AGGAGCTGACTGGGTTGAAGGCTCTCAAGGGCATCGGTCGAGATCCCGGTGCCTAATGAGTGAGCTAACT
TACATTAATTGCGTTGCGCTCACTGCCCGCTTTCCAGTCGGGAAACCTGTCGTGCCAGCTGCATTAATGA
ATCGGCCAACGCGCGGGGAGAGGCGGTTTGCGTATTGGGCGCCAGGGT
